>Addgene plasmid #53564 | pHBFD1Bad | depositor full sequence | sequence record 83478 | pHBFD1Bad sequence 5271 bps
AAGAAACCAATTGTCCATATTGCATCAGACATTGCCGTCACTGCGTCTTTTACTGGCTCTTCTCGCTAAC
CAAACCGGTAACCCCGCTTATTAAAAGCATTCTGTAACAAAGCGGGACCAAAGCCATGACAAAAACGCGT
AACAAAAGTGTCTATAATCACGGCAGAAAAGTCCACATTGATTATTTGCACGGCGTCACACTTTGCTATG
CCATAGCATTTTTATCCATAAGATTAGCGGATCCTACCTGACGCTTTTTATCGCAACTCTCTACTGTTTC
TCCATACCCGTTTTTTGGGCTAACAGGAGGAATTAACCATGGCTCCTGTTCTCCTTGGATTGAAACCAAC
TCTCTCCACTGGAAGCGTCGTCAAAGAGACTAATGTAGGAAGCACACTTGCTAGTCCCCTTAACAAAACC
CAGAATTCAAGGGTTTTGGTTTTGGGCGGAACAGGGAAGGTCGGTGGTTCCACAGCTTTGGCTCTCTCCA
AGTTCTCACCTGACCTCAGGCTTGTGATTGGAGGTCGAAACAGGGAGAAAGGTGATGCTGTAGTGTCTAA
ACTAGGAGAAAACTCCGAGTTTGTTGAAGTCAACGTTGACAGTGTGAGATCTTTAGAATCTGCTCTCGAA
GATGTGGACCTTGTAGTTCATGCAGCTGGACCTTTTCAACAAGCGGAGAAGTGCACTGTTCTAGAAGCTG
CAATATCTACCAGGACGGCCTATGTGGATGTATGTGATAATACAAGTTATTCCATGCAAGCAAAGTCTTT
TCATGATAAAGCAGTGGCTGCCAACGTTCCTGCCATAACAACTGCTGGAATTTTCCCTGGAGTGAGCAAT
GTGATAGCAGCTGAGCTAGTGCGATCAGCAAGAGATGAAAACACTGAACCTCAAAGACTAAGATTCTCCT
ATTTTACCGCGGGTTCTGGTGGTGCTGGTCCAACGTCGTTAGTTACTAGCTTCTTGCTTCTTGGTGAAGA
GGTTGTTGCTTACAGTGAAGGCGAAAAAGTCGAATTAAAGCCTTATACAGGGAAGCTTAACATTGACTTC
GGGAAGGGAGTTGGGAAAAGAGACGTTTATTTGTGGAACTTGCCGGAAGTAAGAAGTGGTCATGAGATCT
TAGGAGTACCAACTGTGAGTGCTCGATTCGGTACTGCACCTTTCTTCTGGAATTGGGCGATGGTAGCTAT
GACAACTCTCCTTCCTCCTGGTATTCTGAGAGACAGAAATAAAATCGGAATGTTGGCAAATTTTGTGTAC
CCTTCTGTACAAATTTTTGATGGGATTGCAGGAGAATGTCTTGCAATGCGGGTTGATTTAGAGTGCGCAA
ATGGGCGCAATACTTTTGGTATACTCAGTCATGAACGTCTCTCTGTATTAGTGGGAACTTCAACTGCGGT
GTTTGCTATGGCAATTCTTGAAGGAAGTACGCAGCCTGGAGTTTGGTTTCCAGAAGAGCCTGGAGGGATT
GCAATAAGTGACAGAGAGTTACTTCTACAACGAGCATCACAAGGAGCGATTAACTTCATTATGAAGCAGT
AGAGTAATAGATTGGATTATTCCTTATGTAGCCCAGATCTGAATTCGTCGACAAGCTTCTCGAGATCTGC
AGCTGGTACCATATGGGAATTCGAAGCTTGGCTGTTTTGGCGGATGAGAGAAGATTTTCAGCCTGATACA
GATTAAATCAGAACGCAGAAGCGGTCTGATAAAACAGAATTTGCCTGGCGGCAGTAGCGCGGTGGTCCCA
CCTGACCCCATGCCGAACTCAGAAGTGAAACGCCGTAGCGCCGATGGTAGTGTGGGGTCTCCCCATGCGA
GAGTAGGGAACTGCCAGGCATCAAATAAAACGAAAGGCTCAGTCGAAAGACTGGGCCTTTCGTTTTATCT
GTTGTTTGTCGGTGAACGCTCTCCTGAGTAGGACAAATCCGCCGGGAGCGGATTTGAACGTTGCGAAGCA
ACGGCCCGGAGGGTGGCGGGCAGGACGCCCGCCATAAACTGCCAGGCATCAAATTAAGCAGAAGGCCATC
CTGACGGATGGCCTTTTTGCGTTTCTACAAACTCTTTTGTTTATTTTTCTAAATACATTCAAATATGTAT
CCGCTCATGAGACAATAACCCTGATAAATGCTTCAATAATATTGAAAAAGGAAGAGTATGAGTATTCAAC
ATTTCCGTGTCGCCCTTATTCCCTTTTTTGCGGCATTTTGCCTTCCTGTTTTTGCTCACCCAGAAACGCT
GGTGAAAGTAAAAGATGCTGAAGATCAGTTGGGTGCACGAGTGGGTTACATCGAACTGGATCTCAACAGC
GGTAAGATCCTTGAGAGTTTTCGCCCCGAAGAACGTTTTCCAATGATGAGCACTTTTAAAGTTCTGCTAT
GTGGCGCGGTATTATCCCGTGTTGACGCCGGGCAAGAGCAACTCGGTCGCCGCATACACTATTCTCAGAA
TGACTTGGTTGAGTACTCACCAGTCACAGAAAAGCATCTTACGGATGGCATGACAGTAAGAGAATTATGC
AGTGCTGCCATAACCATGAGTGATAACACTGCGGCCAACTTACTTCTGACAACGATCGGAGGACCGAAGG
AGCTAACCGCTTTTTTGCACAACATGGGGGATCATGTAACTCGCCTTGATCGTTGGGAACCGGAGCTGAA
TGAAGCCATACCAAACGACGAGCGTGACACCACGATGCCTGTAGCAATGGCAACAACGTTGCGCAAACTA
TTAACTGGCGAACTACTTACTCTAGCTTCCCGGCAACAATTAATAGACTGGATGGAGGCGGATAAAGTTG
CAGGACCACTTCTGCGCTCGGCCCTTCCGGCTGGCTGGTTTATTGCTGATAAATCTGGAGCCGGTGAGCG
TGGGTCTCGCGGTATCATTGCAGCACTGGGGCCAGATGGTAAGCCCTCCCGTATCGTAGTTATCTACACG
ACGGGGAGTCAGGCAACTATGGATGAACGAAATAGACAGATCGCTGAGATAGGTGCCTCACTGATTAAGC
ATTGGTAACTGTCAGACCAAGTTTACTCATATATACTTTAGATTGATTTAAAACTTCATTTTTAATTTAA
AAGGATCTAGGTGAAGATCCTTTTTGATAATCTCATGACCAAAATCCCTTAACGTGAGTTTTCGTTCCAC
TGAGCGTCAGACCCCGTAGAAAAGATCAAAGGATCTTCTTGAGATCCTTTTTTTCTGCGCGTAATCTGCT
GCTTGCAAACAAAAAAACCACCGCTACCAGCGGTGGTTTGTTTGCCGGATCAAGAGCTACCAACTCTTTT
TCCGAAGGTAACTGGCTTCAGCAGAGCGCAGATACCAAATACTGTCCTTCTAGTGTAGCCGTAGTTAGGC
CACCACTTCAAGAACTCTGTAGCACCGCCTACATACCTCGCTCTGCTAATCCTGTTACCAGTGGCTGCTG
CCAGTGGCGATAAGTCGTGTCTTACCGGGTTGGACTCAAGACGATAGTTACCGGATAAGGCGCAGCGGTC
GGGCTGAACGGGGGGTTCGTGCACACAGCCCAGCTTGGAGCGAACGACCTACACCGAACTGAGATACCTA
CAGCGTGAGCTATGAGAAAGCGCCACGCTTCCCGAAGGGAGAAAGGCGGACAGGTATCCGGTAAGCGGCA
GGGTCGGAACAGGAGAGCGCACGAGGGAGCTTCCAGGGGGAAACGCCTGGTATCTTTATAGTCCTGTCGG
GTTTCGCCACCTCTGACTTGAGCGTCGATTTTTGTGATGCTCGTCAGGGGGGCGGAGCCTATGGAAAAAC
GCCAGCAACGCGGCCTTTTTACGGTTCCTGGCCTTTTGCTGGCCTTTTGCTCACATGTTCTTTCCTGCGT
TATCCCCTGATTCTGTGGATAACCGTATTACCGCCTTTGAGTGAGCTGATACCGCTCGCCGCAGCCGAAC
GACCGAGCGCAGCGAGTCAGTGAGCGAGGAAGCGGAAGAGCGCCTGATGCGGTATTTTCTCCTTACGCAT
CTGTGCGGTATTTCACACCGCATATGGTGCACTCTCAGTACAATCTGCTCTGATGCCGCATAGTTAAGCC
AGTATACACTCCGCTATCGCTACGTGACTGGGTCATGGCTGCGCCCCGACACCCGCCAACACCCGCTGAC
GCGCCCTGACGGGCTTGTCTGCTCCCGGCATCCGCTTACAGACAAGCTGTGACCGTCTCCGGGAGCTGCA
TGTGTCAGAGGTTTTCACCGTCATCACCGAAACGCGCGAGGCAGCAGATCAATTCGCGCGCGAAGGCGAA
GCGGCATGCATAATGTGCCTGTCAAATGGACGAAGCAGGGATTCTGCAAACCCTATGCTACTCCGTCAAG
CCGTCAATTGTCTGATTCGTTACCAATTATGACAACTTGACGGCTACATCATTCACTTTTTCTTCACAAC
CGGCACGGAACTCGCTCGGGCTGGCCCCGGTGCATTTTTTAAATACCCGCGAGAAATAGAGTTGATCGTC
AAAACCAACATTGCGACCGACGGTGGCGATAGGCATCCGGGTGGTGCTCAAAAGCAGCTTCGCCTGGCTG
ATACGTTGGTCCTCGCGCCAGCTTAAGACGCTAATCCCTAACTGCTGGCGGAAAAGATGTGACAGACGCG
ACGGCGACAAGCAAACATGCTGTGCGACGCTGGCGATATCAAAATTGCTGTCTGCCAGGTGATCGCTGAT
GTACTGACAAGCCTCGCGTACCCGATTATCCATCGGTGGATGGAGCGACTCGTTAATCGCTTCCATGCGC
CGCAGTAACAATTGCTCAAGCAGATTTATCGCCAGCAGCTCCGAATAGCGCCCTTCCCCTTGCCCGGCGT
TAATGATTTGCCCAAACAGGTCGCTGAAATGCGGCTGGTGCGCTTCATCCGGGCGAAAGAACCCCGTATT
GGCAAATATTGACGGCCAGTTAAGCCATTCATGCCAGTAGGCGCGCGGACGAAAGTAAACCCACTGGTGA
TACCATTCGCGAGCCTCCGGATGACGACCGTAGTGATGAATCTCTCCTGGCGGGAACAGCAAAATATCAC
CCGGTCGGCAAACAAATTCTCGTCCCTGATTTTTCACCACCCCCTGACCGCGAATGGTGAGATTGAGAAT
ATAACCTTTCATTCCCAGCGGTCGGTCGATAAAAAAATCGAGATAACCGTTGGCCTCAATCGGCGTTAAA
CCCGCCACCAGATGGGCATTAAACGAGTATCCCGGCAGCAGGGGATCATTTTGCGCTTCAGCCATACTTT
TCATACTCCCGCCATTCAGAG
Features (pLannotate 1.2.2; 10 found; start..end, strand, type, name):
      1..285     +  promoter       araBAD promoter: araBAD; promoter of the L-arabinose operon of E. coli; the araC regulatory gene is transcribed in the opposite direction (Guzman et al., 1995)
   1723..1838    +  ncRNA          5S rRNA: Accession: RF00001 - 5S ribosomal RNA
   1842..1928    +  terminator     rrnB T1 terminator: Escherichia coli rrnB; transcription terminator T1 from the E. coli rrnB gene
   2020..2047    +  terminator     rrnB T2 terminator: transcription terminator T2 from the E. coli rrnB gene
   2066..2157    +  promoter       AmpR promoter: bla
   2158..3018    +  CDS            AmpR: β-lactamase; bla; confers resistance to ampicillin, carbenicillin, and related antibiotics
   3189..3777    +  rep_origin     ori: high-copy-number ColE1/pMB1/pBR322/pUC origin of replication
   3963..4103    -  misc_feature   bom: basis of mobility region from pBR322
   4205..4245    -  CDS            rop (fragment): Rop protein, which maintains plasmids at low copy number; rop
   4367..5245    -  CDS            araC: L-arabinose regulatory protein; araC
