[The description below was written by a language model from this plasmid's Addgene catalogue record and pLannotate feature annotations shown in this document.]
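Description:
pHBFD1Bad is a bacterial expression plasmid built on the commercial pBAD/His B backbone and designed to produce an active carotenoid 4-hydroxy-β-ring 4-dehydrogenase (HBFD) in E. coli on arabinose induction. The 5,271 bp plasmid replicates from a ColE1/pMB1-type origin, is catalogued as high copy, and is selected with ampicillin through the bla (β-lactamase) gene and its own promoter. The annotation also picks up the pBR322-derived bom (basis of mobility) region and only a short remnant of rop.

The insert is the hbfd1 cDNA (also called AdKC28) from Adonis aestivalis, about 1.3 kb. It was amplified with a primer that placed an NcoI site at the initiation codon, passed through an intermediate cloning vector, and moved into pBAD/His B as an NcoI–XhoI fragment, with both sites retained. The insert itself is not annotated in the feature table, but it corresponds to the unannotated interval between the araBAD promoter and the rrnB region. No affinity tag is annotated either, and the record does not state that the product is tagged. Transcription is driven by the araBAD promoter and controlled by the divergently encoded AraC regulator, which keeps expression low without L-arabinose and activates it when the sugar is supplied. Downstream, the rrnB segment (a 5S rRNA fragment plus the T1 and T2 terminators) stops transcription.

According to the associated publication, the plasmid was made in work elucidating the pathway to astaxanthin in Adonis aestivalis flowers. It provides titratable expression of the dehydrogenase in E. coli for functional study of this enzyme.
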