Addgene plasmid #53564: pHBFD1Bad
Purpose: Produces an active HBFD (carotenoid 4-hydroxy-β-ring 4-dehydrogenase) enzyme in E. coli when expression is induced with arabinose
Depositing lab: Francis X Cunningham Jr. Depositing organization: University of Maryland, College Park. Publication: Elucidation of the pathway to astaxanthin in the flowers of Adonis aestivalis. Cunningham FX Jr, Gantt E. Plant Cell. 2011 Aug;23(8):3055-69. doi: 10.1105/tpc.111.086827. Epub 2011 Aug 23. PubMed 21862704.
Backbone
  Vector backbone: pBad/His B
  Backbone manufacturer: Invitrogen
  Backbone size w/o insert (bp): 4092
  Total vector size (bp): 5271
  Modifications to backbone: pHBFD1Bad was made by amplifying the hbfd1 cDNA in pHBFD1 with the oligonucleotide primers HBFD1Nco-N (5′-CACACCATGGCTCCTGTTCTCCTTG-3′) and HBFD1-C (5′-CTGGGCTACATAATGAATAATCCAATC-3′). The first primer served to add an NcoI site at the initiation codon for the hbfd cDNA. The PCR product was blunt cloned in the EcoRV site of pSTBlue1, excised as an NcoI-XhoI fragment (the XhoI site was in the multiple cloning region of pSTBlue1), and then ligated into NcoI + XhoI digested pBAD/His B.
  Vector type: Bacterial Expression
Growth in bacteria
  Bacterial resistance: Ampicillin, 100 μg/mL
  Growth temperature: 37°C
  Growth strain: XL1 Blue
  Copy number: High Copy
Gene/Insert
  Gene/Insert name: hbfd1 cDNA (alt names: AdKC28; carotenoid 4-hydroxy-β-ring 4-dehydrogenase)
  Species: Adonis aestivalis
  Insert size (bp): 1288
  GenBank ID: DQ902556.1
  Promoter: araBAD
  Cloning method: Restriction Enzyme; 5′ cloning site NcoI (not destroyed); 3′ cloning site XhoI (not destroyed)
  Sequencing primers: 5′ none; 3′ none
Terms and licenses: Academic/Nonprofit Terms; Industry Terms: Not Available to Industry
How to cite: pHBFD1Bad was a gift from Francis X Cunningham Jr (Addgene plasmid # 53564 ; http://n2t.net/addgene:53564 ; RRID:Addgene_53564)
