>Addgene plasmid #53564 | pHBFD1Bad | addgene partial sequence | sequence record 91314 | pTrcHis-R 5'-cttctgcgttctgatttaatctg-3'
AACAGCCAAGCTTCGAATTCCCATATGGTACCAGCTGCAGATCTCGAGAAGCTTGTCGACGAATTCAGAT
CTGGGCTACATAAGGAATAATCCAATCTATTACTCTACTGCTTCATAATGAAGTTAATCGCTCCTTGTGA
TGCTCGTTGTAGAAGTAACTCTCTGTCACTTATTGCAATCCCTCCAGGCTCTTCTGGAAACCAAACTCCA
GGCTGCGTACTTCCTTCAAGAATTGCCATAGCAAACACCGCAGTTGAAGTTCCCACTAATACAGAGAGAC
GTTCATGACTGAGTATACCAAAAGTATTGCGCCCATTTGCGCACTCTAAATCAACCCGCATTGCAAGACA
TTCTCCTGCAATCCCATCAAAAATTTGTACAGAAGGGTACACAAAATTTGCCAACATTCCGATTTTATTT
CTGTCTCTCAGAATACCAGGAGGAAGGAGAGTTGTCATAGCTACCATCGCCCAATTCCAGAAGAAAGGTG
CAGTACCGAATCGAGCACTCACAGTTGGTACTCCTAAGATCTCATGACCACTTCTTACTTCCGGCAAGTT
CCACAAATAAACGTCTCTTTTCCCAACTCCCTTCCCGAAGTCAATGTTAAGCTTCCCTGTATAAGGCTTT
AATTCGACTTTTTCGCCTTCACTGTAAGCAACAACCTCTTCACCAAGAAGCAAGAAGCTAGTAACTAACG
ACGTTGGACCAGCACCACCAGAACCCGCGGTAAAATAGGAGAATCTTAGTCTTTGAGGTTCAGTGTTTTC
ATCTCTTGCTGATCGCACTAGCTCAGCTGCTATCACATTGCTCACTCCAGGGAAAATTCCAGCAGTTGTT
ATGGCAGGAACGTTGGCAGCCACTGCTTTATCATGAAAAGACTTTGCTTGCATGGAATAACTTGTATTAT
CACATACATCCACATAGGCCGTCCTGGTAGATAT
