>Addgene plasmid #53564 | pHBFD1Bad | addgene partial sequence | sequence record 91341 | pBAD-F 5'-ATGCCATAGCATTTTTATCC-3'
TCGCAACTCTCTACTGTTTCTCCATACCCGTTTTTTGGGCTAACAGGAGGAATTAACCATGGCTCCTGTT
CTCCTTGGATTGAAACCAACTCTCTCCACTGGAAGCGTCGTCAAAGAGACTAATGTAGGAAGCACACTTG
CTAGTCCCCTTAACAAAACCCAGAATTCAAGGGTTTTGGTTTTGGGCGGAACAGGGAAGGTCGGTGGTTC
CACAGCTTTGGCTCTCTCCAAGTTCTCACCTGACCTCAGGCTTGTGATTGGAGGTCGAAACAGGGAGAAA
GGTGATGCTGTAGTGTCTAAACTAGGAGAAAACTCCGAGTTTGTTGAAGTCAACGTTGACAGTGTGAGAT
CTTTAGAATCTGCTCTCGAAGATGTGGACCTTGTAGTTCATGCAGCTGGACCTTTTCAACAAGCGGAGAA
GTGCACTGTTCTAGAAGCTGCAATATCTACCAGGACGGCCTATGTGGATGTATGTGATAATACAAGTTAT
TCCATGCAAGCAAAGTCTTTTCATGATAAAGCAGTGGCTGCCAACGTTCCTGCCATAACAACTGCTGGAA
TTTTCCCTGGAGTGAGCAATGTGATAGCAGCTGAGCTAGTGCGATCAGCAAGAGATGAAAACACTGAACC
TCAAAGACTAAGATTCTCCTATTTTACCGCGGGTTCTGGTGGTGCTGGTCCAACGTCGTTAGTTACTAGC
TTCTTGCTTCTTGGTGAAGAGGTTGTTGCTTACAGTGAAGGCGAAAAAGTCGAATTAAAGCCTTATACAG
GGAAGCTTAACATTGACTTCGGGAAGGGAGTTGGGAAAAGAGACGTTTATTTGTGGAACTTGCCGGAAGT
AAGAAGTGGTCATGAGATCTTAGGAGTACCAACTGTGAGTGCTCGATTCGGTACTGCACCTTTCTTCTGG
AATTGG
